>Addgene plasmid #188585 | pAFMW-Nbr-CM | addgene full sequence | sequence record 375840 | Addgene NGS Result
GCGCCCAATACGCAAACCGCCTCTCCCCGCGCGTTGGCCGATTCATTAATGCAGGCAACTCGTGAAAGGT
AGGCGGATCAGCGGCCGCAGCATGCAATTCTATATTCTAAAAACACAAATGATACTTCTAAAAAAAAATC
ATGAATGGCATCAACTCTGAATCAAATCTTTGCAGATGCACCTACTTCTCATTTCCACTGTCACATCATT
TTTCCAGATCTCGCTGCCTGTTATGTGGCCCACAAACCAAGACACGTTTTATGGCCATTAAAGCTGGCTG
ATCGTCGCCAAACACCAAATACATAATGAATATGTACACATTCGAGAAAGAAGCGATCAAAGAAGCGTCT
TCGGGCGGAGTAGGAGAATGCGGAGGAGAAGGAGAACGAGCTGATCTAGTATCTCTCCACAATCCAATGC
CAACTGACCAACTGGCCATATTCGGAGCAATTTGAAGCCAATTTCCATCGCCTGGCGATCGCTCCATTCT
TGGCTATATGTTTTTCACCGTTACCCGGGGCCATTTTCAAAGACTCGTCGGCAAGATAAGATTGTGTCAC
TCGCTGTCTCTCTTCATTTGTCGAAGAATGCTGAGGAATTTCGCGATGACGTCGGCGAGTATTTTGAAGA
ATGAGAATAATTTGTATTTATACGAAAATCAGTTAGTGGAATTTTCTACAAAAACATGTTATCTATAGAT
AATTTTGTTGCAAAATATGTTGACTATGACAAAGATTGTATGTATATACCTTTAATGTATTCTCATTTTC
TTATGTATTTATAATGGCAATGATGATACTGATGATATTTTAAGATGATGCCAGACCAAAAGGCTTGAAT
TTCTGCGTCTTTTGCCGAACGCAGTGCATGTGCAATTGTTGTTTTTTGGAATATTCAATTTTCGGACTGT
CCGCTTTGATTTCAGTTTCTTGGCTTATTCAAAAAGCAAAGTAAAGCCAAAAAAGCGAGATGGCAATACC
AAATGCGGCAAAACGGTAGTGGAAGGAAAGGGGTGCGGGGCAGCGGAAGGAAGGGTGGGGCGGGGCGTGG
CGGGGTCTGTGGCTGGGCGCGACGTCACCGACGTTGGAGCCACTCCTTTGACCATGTGTGCGTGTGTGTA
TTATTCGTGTCTCGCCACTCGCCGGTTGTTTTTTTCTTTTTATGCTGCGCTCTCTCTAGCGCCATCTCGC
TTACGCATGCTCAACGCACCGCATGTTGCCGTTTCCTTTTATGCGTCATTTTGGCTCGAAATAGGCAATT
ATTTAAACAAAGATTAGTCAACGAAAACGCTAAAATAAATAAGTCTACAATATGGTTACTTATTGCCATG
TGTGTGCAGCCAACGATAGCAACAAAAGCAACAACACAGGTGGCTTTCCCTCTTTCACTTTTTGTTTGCA
AGCCGCGTGCGAGCAAGACGGCACGACCGGCAAACGCAATTACGCTGACAAAGAGCAGACGAAGTTTTGG
CGAAAAACATCAAGGCGCCTGATACGAATGCATTTGCAATAACAATTGCGATATTTAATATTGTTTATGA
AGCTGTTTGACTTCAAAACACACAAAAAAAAAAATAAAACAAATTATTTGAAAGAGAATTAGGAATCGGA
CGCTTATCGTTAGGGTAACAACAAGAAATGCTTACTGAGTCACAGCCTCTGGAAAACTGCCGCAAGCCAG
AGAGAGAGAGAAAAAGAGGGAGAGCAGCTTAGACCGCATGTGCTTGTGTGTGAGGCGTCTCTCTCTTCGT
CTCTGTTGCGCAAACGCATAGACTGCACTGAAAAAATCGATTACCTATTTTTTATGAATGAATATTTGCA
CTATTACTATTCAAAACTATTAAGATAGCAATCACATTCAATAGCCAAATACTATACCACCTGAGCGATG
CAACGAAATGATCAATTTGAGCAAAAATGCTGCATATTTAGGACGGCATCATTATAGAAATGCTTCTTGC
TGTGTACTTTTCTCTCGTCTGGCAGCTGTTTCGCCGTTATTGTTAAAACCGGCTTAAGTTAGGTGTGTTT
TCTACGACTAGTGAATGCCCTACTAGAAGATGTGTGTTGCACAAAATGTCCCTGGAATAACCAATTTGAA
GTGCAGATAGCAGTAAACGTAAGCTAATATGAATATTATTTAACTGTAATGTTTTAATATCGCTGGACAT
TACTAATAAACCCACTATAAACACATGTACATATGTATGTTTTGGCATACAATGAGTAGTTGGGGAAAAA
ATGTGTAAAAGCACCGTGACCATCACAGCATAAAGATAACCAGCTGAAGTATCGAATATGAGTAACCCCC
AAATTGAATCACATGCCGCAACTGATAGGACCCATGGAAGTACACTCTTCATGGCGATATACAAGACACA
CACAAGCACGAACACCCAGTTGCGGAGGAAATTCTCCGTAAATGAAAACCCAATCGGCGAACAATTCATA
CCCATATATGGTAAAAGTTTTGAACGCGACTTGAGAGCGGAGAGCATTGCGGCTGATAAGGTTTTAGCGC
TAAGCGGGCTTTATAAAACGGGCTGCGGGACCAGTTTTCATATCACTACCGTTTGAGTTCTTGTGCTGTG
TGGATACTCCTCCCGACACAAAGCCGCTCCATCAGCCAGCAGTCGTCTAATCCAGAGACCCCGGATCCAG
ATATCGAGGCCTGTCTAGAGAAGCTTGTTCGAATCTCGAGTGCGCGCTTCCGGAGGTATACACCTAGGCG
GTACCACTGCAGTGAATTCGGAGCTCCGCCACCATGGACTACAAAGACCATGACGGTGATTATAAAGATC
ATGACATCGATTACAAGGATGACGATGACAAGCACCGGTTGAGCTCCGCCACCATGGAGCAAAAGCTCAT
TTCTGAAGAGGACTTGAATGAAATGGAGCAAAAGCTCATTTCTGAAGAGGACTTGAATGAAATGGAGCAA
AAGCTCATTTCTGAAGAGGACTTGAATGAAATGGAGCAAAAGCTCATTTCTGAAGAGGACTTGAATGAAA
TGGAGCAAAAGCTCATTTCTGAAGAGGACTTGAATGAAATGGAGAGCTTGGGCGACCTCACCATGGAGCA
AAAGCTCATTTCTGAAGAGGACTTGAATCACCGGTATACAAGTTTGTACAAAAAAGCAGGCTCCGCGGCC
GCCCCCTTCACCGCACGCAAGAGCCACATGTACAACGCAATACCCGCCGGCTTTGAGTCGGACGAGGAGA
ACATGGAGAACCTAATGAGCAACCTGAAGATCAAGCGCTTGGAGGACATCACGACAGGTGCTGGAATCGA
CGGCTGTAACTTTGACGCCACCTTGGACGCAAAGGCGGAGGAGTTTTTTAAGCTGTTCCGCGAGAAGTGG
AACATGTATAGCAAGAAAAAGTCGCCACATCTGCGCCAGGAATTTGGAAGGGCTTTAATGGGCCATCAGG
ATCCTTTGCTCCTGGCCCTGAAGATCTTCGCCAACTGCCCAGACAGCAGCAACATCAAGACGAAGAGCTT
GTCACATTTTGTGCTGGACACGGTTTGCAAGCTCCACAAGGATTTCCCGCATCTTGGCGAGGGCTGTGAT
CCCAACACCAGCATGATAGCCTTTAACTTTGTCAAGACCTCCGGCTTGCTGGCCCTCAACAATGCTGTTA
TCCATGCCTACAGTCTACGTCAGATCCGCGACCTACTGCTTCCCAAGTTGCGCGAACTCCTGGACAACGG
GCTTTACAAAGAGGTCACCCAATGGTCCATCAGTCTGCAGTTGACGCACGAGTTCGACATGCTGGAACTG
GCTTTCCCGCTGATTGCAATTGAGAAACTACCACTGGCCGAGGAATATCTGGACCATGCCACACAGCAGA
GGTTGCCCTTTGTCAAGTTCTTGGATTCGTTGCTGCACAAGGAGAAGTCGGTTTTAGAGCTCTGCGAGCA
TCTACTCGATCGGTACAAAAATCTCAAAATTTCCCATAACGTGCTCAGCTATCGGCCTATGGCCAAGATT
GTGGCGCGACTGGCCAAGAAGTATGGTTTTGACGACGCCGTCACGCCCAACTATAAGTTCACGAAGACGT
GCAGCTACTTGCATTACCTTTACCGCGAGTACGAGAAGACGCGCATGAACCTGGCCAGTTTCCGGGAGGT
TGTGAGCGTCCATGCCTTTAACCACGAGCTGCGCACGGACTTCGTAAAGTATTTGGCCTCTGCTGGAGCT
CATTCTGAAGCCATCTACTGGTACACGGAGTTCAATATTGACCCGAAAGATTGTCCGTTGGAGATCGAGA
CGCAGGTATCGCAAAACGGTGCTGGAAAAGCGTCAGGCTGGGAATCCCCCGGCAAGGAACGCTGTCCTTC
GAGTAGATGTGATATGTACCTGACCATGGACCTGCCCGACGAGTGCCTTATCATTGTGAACAAGGCTGAT
GAGTTCGATCGTATGTTATACCATCTGCAGCAGGAGTGCGTCATATACCTGGCCTCTGCCTGGATGCAGA
GCGTGTGCGGAGACAATCAGCTGTGCGTGCTACAGATCGCCACCGGCCACAATGTCTACCTGATCGATTG
CCTGGCGCGGGAGAGCTTACGCTCGGAACACTGGCGCTTGCTGGGCGCGAATATCTTTAATAACGTGAAC
ATCCGTAAGGTGGGGTTCTCTATGGTCAGTGATCTCAGTGTATTGCAGCGGTCACTGCCCCTGCAACTGC
GCCTTCAAATGCCTCACCACTACTTGGACCTTCGCAATCTCTGGTTGGAGTTAAAAAAGCAGCGCTTCGG
CGTTGAACTTCCCTTCGGCAATGTTAACCGGGCAGGAGACGCCCTTACGGATCTCTCATTGGCATGCCTT
GGCAAGAAACTGAACAAATCAAACCAGTGCTCAAACTGGGCCAATAGACCGCTGCGTCGCGAGCAGATTC
TTTATGCAGCCATCGATGCGCGGTGTTTGATGCTGATCTACAACACGCTCATTGAACGCGTGTCCTTCAT
ACAAGCGGTTATCGAAAAGAGCATCGCCAGCAATAACTTTCTCAGGCGGGGTGCCCATGTTAAGTGAAAG
GGTGGGCGCGCCGACCCAGCTTTCTTGTACAAAGTGGTGACGTAAGCTAGCAGGATCTTTGTGAAGGAAC
CTTACTTCTGTGGTGTGACATAATTGGACAAACTACCTACAGAGATTTAAAGCTCTAAGGTAAATATAAA
ATTTTTAAGTGTATAATGTGTTAAACTACTGATTCTAATTGTTTGTGTATTTTAGATTCCAACCTATGGA
ACTGATGAATGGGAGCAGTGGTGGAATGCCTTTAATGAGGAAAACCTGTTTTGCTCAGAAGAAATGCCAT
CTAGTGATGATGAGGCTACTGCTGACTCTCAACATTCTACTCCTCCAAAAAAGAAGAGAAAGGTAGAAGA
CCCCAAGGACTTTCCTTCAGAATTGCTAAGTTTTTTGAGTCATGCTGTGTTTAGTAATAGAACTCTTGCT
TGCTTTGCTATTTACACCACAAAGGAAAAAGCTGCACTGCTATACAAGAAAATTATGGAAAAATATTCTG
TAACCTTTATAAGTAGGCATAACAGTTATAATCATAACATACTGTTTTTTCTTACTCCACACAGGCATAG
AGTGTCTGCTATTAATAACTATGCTCAAAAATTGTGTACCTTTAGCTTTTTAATTTGTAAAGGGGTTAAT
AAGGAATATTTGATGTATAGTGCCTTGACTAGAGATCATAATCAGCCATACCACATTTGTAGAGGTTTTA
CTTGCTTTAAAAAACCTCCCACACCTCCCCCTGAACCTGAAACATAAAATGAATGCAATTGTTGTTGTTA
ACTTGTTTATTGCAGCTTATAATGGTTACAAATAAAGCAATAGCATCACAAATTTCACAAATAAAGCATT
TTTTTCACTGCATTCTAGTTGTGGTTTGTCCAAACTCATCAATGTATCTTATCATGTCTGGATCCCGTTT
AAACTACGCGTAATTCAAACAGGGTTCTGGCGTCGTTCTCGTACTGTTTTCCCCAGGCCAGTGCTTTAGC
GTTATTGAAAAAGGAAGAGTATGAGTATTCAACATTTCCGTGTCGCCCTTATTCCCTTTTTTGCGGCATT
TTGCCTTCCTGTTTTTGCTCACCCAGAAACGCTGGTGAAAGTAAAAGATGCTGAAGATCAGTTGGGTGCA
CGAGTGGGTTACATCGAACTGGATCTCAACAGCGGTAAGATCCTTGAGAGTTTTCGCCCCGAAGAACGTT
TTCCAATGATGAGCACTTTTAAAGTTCTGCTATGTGGCGCGGTATTATCCCGTATTGACGCCGGGCAAGA
GCAACTCGGTCGCCGCATACACTATTCTCAGAATGACTTGGTTGAGTACTCACCAGTCACAGAAAAGCAT
CTTACGGATGGCATGACAGTAAGAGAATTATGCAGTGCTGCCATAACCATGAGTGATAACACTGCGGCCA
ACTTACTTCTGACAACGATCGGAGGACCGAAGGAGCTAACCGCTTTTTTGCACAACATGGGGGATCATGT
AACTCGCCTTGATCGTTGGGAACCGGAGCTGAATGAAGCCATACCAAACGACGAGCGTGACACCACGATG
CCTGTAGCAATGGCAACAACGTTGCGCAAACTATTAACTGGCGAACTACTTACTCTAGCTTCCCGGCAAC
AATTAATAGACTGGATGGAGGCGGATAAAGTTGCAGGACCACTTCTGCGCTCGGCCCTTCCGGCTGGCTG
GTTTATTGCTGATAAATCTGGAGCCGGTGAGCGTGGGTCTCGCGGTATCATTGCAGCACTGGGGCCAGAT
GGTAAGCCCTCCCGTATCGTAGTTATCTACACGACGGGGAGTCAGGCAACTATGGATGAACGAAATAGAC
AGATCGCTGAGATAGGTGCCTCACTGATTAAGCATTGGTAACTGTCAGACCAAGTTTACTCATATATACT
TTAGATTGATTTAAAACTTCATTTTTAATTTAAAAGGATCTAGGTGAAGATCCTTTTTGATAATCTCATG
ACCAAAATCCCTTAACGTGAGTTTTCGTTCCACTGAGCGTCAGACCCCGTAGAAAAGATCAAAGGATCTT
CTTGAGATCCTTTTTTTCTGCGCGTAATCTGCTGCTTGCAAACAAAAAAACCACCGCTACCAGCGGTGGT
TTGTTTGCCGGATCAAGAGCTACCAACTCTTTTTCCGAAGGTAACTGGCTTCAGCAGAGCGCAGATACCA
AATACTGTTCTTCTAGTGTAGCCGTAGTTAGGCCACCACTTCAAGAACTCTGTAGCACCGCCTACATACC
TCGCTCTGCTAATCCTGTTACCAGTGGCTGCTGCCAGTGGCGATAAGTCGTGTCTTACCGGGTTGGACTC
AAGACGATAGTTACCGGATAAGGCGCAGCGGTCGGGCTGAACGGGGGGTTCGTGCACACAGCCCAGCTTG
GAGCGAACGACCTACACCGAACTGAGATACCTACAGCGTGAGCTATGAGAAAGCGCCACGCTTCCCGAAG
GGAGAAAGGCGGACAGGTATCCGGTAAGCGGCAGGGTCGGAACAGGAGAGCGCACGAGGGAGCTTCCAGG
GGGAAACGCCTGGTATCTTTATAGTCCTGTCGGGTTTCGCCACCTCTGACTTGAGCGTCGATTTTTGTGA
TGCTCGTCAGGGGGGCGGAGCCTATGGAAAAACGCCAGCAACGCGGCCTTTTTACGGTTCCTGGCCTTTT
GCTGGCCTTTTGCTCACATGTTCTTTCCTGCGTTATCCCCTGATTCTGTGGATAACCGTATTACCGCCTT
TGAGTGAGCTGATACCGCTCGCCGCAGCCGAACGACCGAGCGCAGCGAGTCAGTGAGCGAGGAAGCGGAA
GA
Features (pLannotate 1.2.2; 21 found; start..end, strand, type, name):
      1..54      +  CDS            lacI (fragment): lac repressor; lacI; The lac repressor binds to the lac operator to inhibit transcription in E. coli. This inhibition can be relieved by adding lactose or isopropyl-β-D-thiogalactopyranoside (IPTG).
    140..2649    +  promoter       Ac5 promoter: Drosophila melanogaster actin 5C promoter
   2767..2832    +  CDS            3xFLAG: three tandem FLAG® epitope tags, followed by an enterokinase cleavage site
   2857..2886    +  CDS            Myc: Myc (human c-Myc proto-oncogene) epitope tag
   2896..2925    +  CDS            Myc: Myc (human c-Myc proto-oncogene) epitope tag
   2935..2964    +  CDS            Myc: Myc (human c-Myc proto-oncogene) epitope tag
   2974..3003    +  CDS            Myc: Myc (human c-Myc proto-oncogene) epitope tag
   3013..3042    +  CDS            Myc: Myc (human c-Myc proto-oncogene) epitope tag
   3076..3105    +  CDS            Myc: Myc (human c-Myc proto-oncogene) epitope tag
   3118..3142    +  protein_bind   attB1: mutant version of attB; recombination site for the Gateway® BP reaction BP Clonase™
   3163..5034    +  CDS            Nbr: MUT7_DROME - Experimental evidence at protein level: Swiss-Prot protein existence level 1. Possesses 3'-5' exoribonuclease activity. Required for 3'-end trimming of AGO1-bound miRNAs, in particular multiple-isoform miRNAs, which represents a critical step in miRNA maturation. From Drosophila melanogaster (Fruit fly).
   5054..5078    -  protein_bind   attB2: mutant version of attB; recombination site for the Gateway® BP reaction BP Clonase™
   5094..5168    +  CDS            small t antigen (fragment): SV40 (simian virus 40) small t antigen
   5170..5235    +  intron         small t intron: SV40 (simian virus 40) small t antigen intron
   5365..5385    +  CDS            SV40 NLS: nuclear localization signal of SV40 (simian virus 40) large T antigen
   5704..5787    +  CDS            large T antigen (fragment): large T antigen from SV40 (simian virus 40)
   5810..5944    +  polyA_signal   SV40 poly(A) signal: SV40 polyadenylation signal
   5962..6024    -  CDS            Exo (fragment): 5' to 3' double-stranded DNA exonuclease in the λ Red system; exo; creates 3' single-stranded DNA tails
   6023..6040    +  promoter       AmpR promoter (fragment): bla
   6041..6901    +  CDS            AmpR: β-lactamase; bla; confers resistance to ampicillin, carbenicillin, and related antibiotics
   7072..7660    +  rep_origin     ori: high-copy-number ColE1/pMB1/pBR322/pUC origin of replication
