[The description below was written by a language model from this plasmid's Addgene catalogue record and pLannotate feature annotations shown in this document.]
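Description:
pAFMW-Nbr-CM is an insect expression plasmid built on the pAFMW Gateway destination backbone for producing an epitope-tagged, catalytically inactive form of the Drosophila melanogaster exoribonuclease Nibbler (Nbr) in S2 cells. It is propagated in E. coli through a high-copy ColE1/pUC-type origin and selected with ampicillin via the β-lactamase gene. The feature table lists no marker for selection in insect cells, which fits transient transfection or co-selection with a separate plasmid.

Expression is driven by the constitutive Drosophila actin 5C (Ac5) promoter. Downstream lies an N-terminal tag block of a 3xFLAG epitope followed by six annotated Myc epitope repeats. This reads through the attB1 site left by Gateway recombination into the Nbr coding sequence, and attB2 flanks the insert on the other side. The insert's own start codon was deleted, so translation initiates at the tag and yields a single FLAG-Myc-Nbr fusion. The transcript is processed using SV40-derived 3' sequences, including the small t intron and the SV40 polyadenylation signal. The small t, large T and NLS annotations in this region are remnants of that SV40 segment rather than expressed parts, and the short lacI and Exo fragments appear to be incidental backbone matches.

Nbr is a 3'-5' exoribonuclease that trims the 3' ends of AGO1-bound microRNAs during their maturation. The "CM" version carries alanine substitutions at an aspartate and a glutamate residue. The record gives position 435 for both (D435A and E435A), which is probably a numbering error for one of them. The construct belongs to a set of Flag-tagged Nibbler variants and is suited to serve as a nuclease-dead control in structure-function studies of miRNA trimming, with the tags allowing detection or immunoprecipitation.
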