Addgene plasmid #188585: pAFMW-Nbr-CM
Purpose: Flag-tagged Nibbler variants expression in Drosophila S2 cells
Depositing lab: Stefan Ameres. Depositing organization: Institut fuer Molekulare Biotechnologie (IMBA). Publication: Structure-function analysis of microRNA 3'-end trimming by Nibbler. Xie W, Sowemimo I, Hayashi R, Wang J, Burkard TR, Brennecke J, Ameres SL, Patel DJ. Proc Natl Acad Sci U S A. 2020 Dec 1;117(48):30370-30379. doi: 10.1073/pnas.2018156117. Epub 2020 Nov 16. PubMed 33199607.
Backbone
  Vector backbone: pAFMW
  Vector type: Insect Expression
Growth in bacteria
  Bacterial resistance: Ampicillin, 100 μg/mL
  Growth temperature: 37°C
  Growth strain: DH5alpha
  Copy number: Unknown
Gene/Insert
  Gene/Insert name: Nibbler Catalytic mutant
  Species: D. melanogaster (fly)
  Mutation: deleted first ATG; D435A [GAT=>GCC]; E435A [GAA =>GCC]
  Tag / fusion protein: FLAG-Myc (N terminal on insert)
  Cloning method: Gateway Cloning
Terms and licenses: Academic/Nonprofit Terms; Industry Terms: Not Available to Industry
How to cite: pAFMW-Nbr-CM was a gift from Stefan Ameres (Addgene plasmid # 188585 ; http://n2t.net/addgene:188585 ; RRID:Addgene_188585)
